Addgene plasmid #139746: pLX_lenti_osTir1_9Myc_P2A_Bsd
Purpose: lentiviral vector expressing rice E3 ligase Tir1 in mammalian cells with selection marker
Depositing lab: Robert Tjian. Depositing organization: University of California, Berkeley. Publication: 3D ATAC-PALM: super-resolution imaging of the accessible genome. Xie L, Dong P, Chen X, Hsieh TS, Banala S, De Marzio M, English BP, Qi Y, Jung SK, Kieffer-Kwon KR, Legant WR, Hansen AS, Schulmann A, Casellas R, Zhang B, Betzig E, Lavis LD, Chang HY, Tjian R, Liu Z. Nat Methods. 2020 Apr;17(4):430-436. doi: 10.1038/s41592-020-0775-2. Epub 2020 Mar 16. PubMed 32203384.
Backbone
  Vector backbone: lentiviral vector
  Vector type: Mammalian Expression
Growth in bacteria
  Bacterial resistance: Ampicillin, 100 μg/mL
  Growth temperature: 30°C
  Growth strain: NEB Stable
  Growth instructions: Screen 2-3 colonies to confirm isolation of the complete plasmid.
  Copy number: High Copy
Gene/Insert
  Gene/Insert name: rice E3 ligase Tir1 (osTir1)
  Promoter: EF1alpha
  Cloning method: Restriction Enzyme; 5′ cloning site AgeI (unknown if destroyed); 3′ cloning site BamHI (unknown if destroyed)
  Sequencing primers: 5′ tgatccggtgcctagagaaggtg
Terms and licenses: Academic/Nonprofit Terms; Industry Terms: Not Available to Industry
Depositor comments: Please note that Addgene NGS identified only 6 of the 9 Myc repeats. Plasmid is somewhat unstable and prone to recombination at the LTR sites. Pick at least 2-3 colonies for screening to confirm isolation of the intact plasmid. Smaller colonies are more likely to contain the complete plasmid.
How to cite: pLX_lenti_osTir1_9Myc_P2A_Bsd was a gift from Robert Tjian (Addgene plasmid # 139746 ; http://n2t.net/addgene:139746 ; RRID:Addgene_139746)
