[The description below was written by a language model from this plasmid's Addgene catalogue record and pLannotate feature annotations shown in this document.]
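Description:
pLX_lenti_osTir1_9Myc_P2A_Bsd is an HIV-1-based lentiviral transfer vector for stable expression of the rice auxin receptor F-box protein OsTIR1 in mammalian cells. It is maintained in E. coli through a high-copy ColE1/pUC-type origin with ampicillin resistance, and the backbone also carries an f1 origin and an SV40 promoter/ori plus EM7-driven bleomycin/Zeocin resistance cassette lying outside the viral region. A CMV enhancer/promoter fused to a truncated 5' LTR drives genomic RNA production in packaging cells. It is followed by the Ψ packaging signal with a gag fragment, the RRE for Rev-dependent export, and the cPPT/CTS. A WPRE, a second truncated LTR and a bGH polyadenylation signal close the viral unit.

The payload is a single transcription unit driven by the EF-1α promoter, annotated as the core promoter. It encodes OsTIR1 with a C-terminal array of Myc epitope tags, followed by blasticidin S deaminase. According to the plasmid name, the two are joined by a P2A self-cleaving peptide, which the feature tables do not annotate but which would fit the gap between the Myc array and BSD. This arrangement lets transduced cells be selected with blasticidin while making tagged OsTIR1 as a separate protein. OsTIR1 recruits auxin-inducible-degron-tagged proteins to a ubiquitin ligase in the presence of auxin, so the construct is suited to building cell lines for auxin-inducible protein depletion.

The two sequence records differ by 120 nt, all within the Myc repeat region, and the depositor notes that sequencing detected only six of the nine Myc repeats. The plasmid is also described as somewhat unstable and prone to recombination at the LTRs.
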