Features (pLannotate 1.2.2; 35 found; start..end, strand, type, name):
     31..83      -  misc_feature   bom (fragment): basis of mobility region from pBR322
    238..617     +  enhancer       CMV enhancer: human cytomegalovirus immediate early enhancer
    618..817     +  promoter       CMV promoter: human cytomegalovirus (CMV) immediate early promoter
    835..1015    +  LTR            5' LTR (truncated): truncated 5' long terminal repeat (LTR) from HIV-1
   1062..1187    +  misc_feature   HIV-1 Ψ: packaging signal of human immunodeficiency virus type 1
   1171..1534    +  CDS            HIV-1 gag (fragment): gag protein from human immunodeficiency virus 1; gag
   1680..1913    +  misc_feature   RRE: The Rev response element (RRE) of HIV-1 allows for Rev-dependent mRNA export from the nucleus to the cytoplasm.
   2290..2390    +  CDS            Rev (fragment): human immunodeficiency virus 1 (HIV-1) Rev protein; rev; enhances nuclear export of unspliced and incompletely spliced viral mRNAs
   2440..2557    +  misc_feature   cPPT/CTS: central polypurine tract and central termination sequence of HIV-1
   2606..2624    +  CDS            small t antigen (fragment): SV40 (simian virus 40) small t antigen
   2650..2861    +  promoter       EF-1α core promoter: core promoter for human elongation factor EF-1α
   2931..4652    +  CDS            OsTIR1: rice transport inhibitor response 1 protein F-box protein that mediates auxin-dependent interaction of a ubiquitin ligase with an auxin-inducible degron (Tan et al., 2007)
   4677..4907    +  CDS            13xMyc (fragment): 13 tandem Myc epitope tags
   4983..5381    +  CDS            BSD: blasticidin S deaminase; Aspergillus terreus BSD; confers resistance to blasticidin
   5382..5403    +  misc_feature   MCS (fragment): pBluescript multiple cloning site
   5406..5994    +  misc_feature   WPRE: woodchuck hepatitis virus posttranscriptional regulatory element
   5931..6512    +  CDS            nef (fragment): NEF_HV1H2 - Experimental evidence at protein level: Swiss-Prot protein existence level 1. Extracellular Nef protein targets CD4(+) T-lymphocytes for apoptosis by interacting with CXCR4 surface receptors. From Human immunodeficiency virus type 1 group M subtype B (isolate HXB2) (HIV-1).
   6519..6699    +  LTR            5' LTR (truncated): truncated 5' long terminal repeat (LTR) from HIV-1
   6731..6955    +  polyA_signal   bGH poly(A) signal: bovine growth hormone polyadenylation signal
   6959..6980    +  promoter       SV40 promoter (fragment): SV40 enhancer and early promoter
   7001..7429    +  rep_origin     f1 ori (sequence partly withheld): f1 bacteriophage origin of replication; arrow indicates direction of (+) strand synthesis
   7456..7527    +  promoter       SV40 promoter (fragment): SV40 enhancer and early promoter
   7528..7599    +  promoter       SV40 promoter (fragment): SV40 enhancer and early promoter
   7603..7737    +  rep_origin     SV40 ori: SV40 origin of replication
   7799..7846    +  promoter       EM7 promoter: synthetic bacterial promoter&nbsp
   7865..8239    +  CDS            BleoR: antibiotic-binding protein; Sh ble from Streptoalloteichus hindustanus; confers resistance to bleomycin, phleomycin, and Zeocin™
   8249..8374    +  CDS            ble (fragment): BLE_KLEPN - Experimental evidence at protein level: Swiss-Prot protein existence level 1. Binding protein with a strong affinity to the bleomycin family of antibiotics. Binds to CL990; an antimitotic-antibiotic compound. From Klebsiella pneumoniae.
   8369..8490    +  polyA_signal   SV40 poly(A) signal: SV40 polyadenylation signal
   8561..8583    -  protein_bind   lac operator (fragment): The lac repressor binds to the lac operator to inhibit transcription in E. coli. This inhibition can be relieved by adding lactose or isopropyl-β-D-thiogalactopyranoside (IPTG). lac repressor encoded by lacI
   8587..8617    -  promoter       lac promoter: promoter for the E. coli lac operon
   8632..8653    -  protein_bind   CAP binding site: CAP binding activates transcription in the presence of cAMP. E. coli catabolite activator protein
   8666..8758    -  CDS            lacI (fragment): lac repressor; lacI; The lac repressor binds to the lac operator to inhibit transcription in E. coli. This inhibition can be relieved by adding lactose or isopropyl-β-D-thiogalactopyranoside (IPTG).
   8941..9529    -  rep_origin     ori: high-copy-number ColE1/pMB1/pBR322/pUC origin of replication
   9700..10560   -  CDS            AmpR: β-lactamase; bla; confers resistance to ampicillin, carbenicillin, and related antibiotics
  10561..10665   -  promoter       AmpR promoter: bla
>Addgene plasmid #139746 | pLX_lenti_osTir1_9Myc_P2A_Bsd | addgene full sequence | sequence record 443921 | Addgene Long Read Sequencing Result
GTCGACGGATCGGGAGATCTCCCGATCCCCTATGGTGCACTCTCAGTACAATCTGCTCTGATGCCGCATA
GTTAAGCCAGTATCTGCTCCCTGCTTGTGTGTTGGAGGTCGCTGAGTAGTGCGCGAGCAAAATTTAAGCT
ACAACAAGGCAAGGCTTGACCGACAATTGCATGAAGAATCTGCTTAGGGTTAGGCGTTTTGCGCTGCTTC
GCGATGTACGGGCCAGATATACGCGTTGACATTGATTATTGACTAGTTATTAATAGTAATCAATTACGGG
GTCATTAGTTCATAGCCCATATATGGAGTTCCGCGTTACATAACTTACGGTAAATGGCCCGCCTGGCTGA
CCGCCCAACGACCCCCGCCCATTGACGTCAATAATGACGTATGTTCCCATAGTAACGCCAATAGGGACTT
TCCATTGACGTCAATGGGTGGAGTATTTACGGTAAACTGCCCACTTGGCAGTACATCAAGTGTATCATAT
GCCAAGTACGCCCCCTATTGACGTCAATGACGGTAAATGGCCCGCCTGGCATTATGCCCAGTACATGACC
TTATGGGACTTTCCTACTTGGCAGTACATCTACGTATTAGTCATCGCTATTACCATGGTGATGCGGTTTT
GGCAGTACATCAATGGGCGTGGATAGCGGTTTGACTCACGGGGATTTCCAAGTCTCCACCCCATTGACGT
CAATGGGAGTTTGTTTTGGCACCAAAATCAACGGGACTTTCCAAAATGTCGTAACAACTCCGCCCCATTG
ACGCAAATGGGCGGTAGGCGTGTACGGTGGGAGGTCTATATAAGCAGCGCGTTTTGCCTGTACTGGGTCT
CTCTGGTTAGACCAGATCTGAGCCTGGGAGCTCTCTGGCTAACTAGGGAACCCACTGCTTAAGCCTCAAT
AAAGCTTGCCTTGAGTGCTTCAAGTAGTGTGTGCCCGTCTGTTGTGTGACTCTGGTAACTAGAGATCCCT
CAGACCCTTTTAGTCAGTGTGGAAAATCTCTAGCAGTGGCGCCCGAACAGGGACTTGAAAGCGAAAGGGA
AACCAGAGGAGCTCTCTCGACGCAGGACTCGGCTTGCTGAAGCGCGCACGGCAAGAGGCGAGGGGCGGCG
ACTGGTGAGTACGCCAAAAATTTTGACTAGCGGAGGCTAGAAGGAGAGAGATGGGTGCGAGAGCGTCAGT
ATTAAGCGGGGGAGAATTAGATCGCGATGGGAAAAAATTCGGTTAAGGCCAGGGGGAAAGAAAAAATATA
AATTAAAACATATAGTATGGGCAAGCAGGGAGCTAGAACGATTCGCAGTTAATCCTGGCCTGTTAGAAAC
ATCAGAAGGCTGTAGACAAATACTGGGACAGCTACAACCATCCCTTCAGACAGGATCAGAAGAACTTAGA
TCATTATATAATACAGTAGCAACCCTCTATTGTGTGCATCAAAGGATAGAGATAAAAGACACCAAGGAAG
CTTTAGACAAGATAGAGGAAGAGCAAAACAAAAGTAAGACCACCGCACAGCAAGCGGCCGCTGATCTTCA
GACCTGGAGGAGGAGATATGAGGGACAATTGGAGAAGTGAATTATATAAATATAAAGTAGTAAAAATTGA
ACCATTAGGAGTAGCACCCACCAAGGCAAAGAGAAGAGTGGTGCAGAGAGAAAAAAGAGCAGTGGGAATA
GGAGCTTTGTTCCTTGGGTTCTTGGGAGCAGCAGGAAGCACTATGGGCGCAGCGTCAATGACGCTGACGG
TACAGGCCAGACAATTATTGTCTGGTATAGTGCAGCAGCAGAACAATTTGCTGAGGGCTATTGAGGCGCA
ACAGCATCTGTTGCAACTCACAGTCTGGGGCATCAAGCAGCTCCAGGCAAGAATCCTGGCTGTGGAAAGA
TACCTAAAGGATCAACAGCTCCTGGGGATTTGGGGTTGCTCTGGAAAACTCATTTGCACCACTGCTGTGC
CTTGGAATGCTAGTTGGAGTAATAAATCTCTGGAACAGATTTGGAATCACACGACCTGGATGGAGTGGGA
CAGAGAAATTAACAATTACACAAGCTTAATACACTCCTTAATTGAAGAATCGCAAAACCAGCAAGAAAAG
AATGAACAAGAATTATTGGAATTAGATAAATGGGCAAGTTTGTGGAATTGGTTTAACATAACAAATTGGC
TGTGGTATATAAAATTATTCATAATGATAGTAGGAGGCTTGGTAGGTTTAAGAATAGTTTTTGCTGTACT
TTCTATAGTGAATAGAGTTAGGCAGGGATATTCACCATTATCGTTTCAGACCCACCTCCCAACCCCGAGG
GGACCCGACAGGCCCGAAGGAATAGAAGAAGAAGGTGGAGAGAGAGACAGAGACAGATCCATTCGATTAG
TGAACGGATCGGCACTGCGTGCGCCAATTCTGCAGACAAATGGCAGTATTCATCCACAATTTTAAAAGAA
AAGGGGGGATTGGGGGGTACAGTGCAGGGGAAAGAATAGTAGACATAATAGCAACAGACATACAAACTAA
AGAATTACAAAAACAAATTACAAAAATTCAAAATTTTCGGGTTTATTACAGGGACAGCAGAGATCCAGTT
TGGTTAATTAGCTAGCTAGGTCTTGAAAGGAGTGGGAATTGGCTCCGGTGCCCGTCAGTGGGCAGAGCGC
ACATCGCCCACAGTCCCCGAGAAGTTGGGGGGAGGGGTCGGCAATTGATCCGGTGCCTAGAGAAGGTGGC
GCGGGGTAAACTGGGAAAGTGATGTCGTGTACTGGCTCCGCCTTTTTCCCGAGGGTGGGGGAGAACCGTA
TATAAGTGCAGTAGTCGCCGTGAACGTTCTTTTTCGCAACGGGTTTGCCGCCAGAACACAGGACCGGTTC
TAGACCGCCACCATGGCATTACAAAAAAAATTAGAAGAATTAGAATTAGATGAAGGCGGCACGTACTTCC
CGGAGGAGGTGGTGGAGCACATCTTCAGCTTCCTGCCGGCGCAGCGCGACCGCAACACGGTCTCGCTCGT
CTGCAAGGTGTGGTACGAGATCGAGAGGCTGAGCCGCCGCGGCGTCTTCGTGGGCAACTGCTACGCCGTG
CGCGCCGGCCGCGTCGCCGCGCGGTTCCCCAACGTGCGGGCGCTCACGGTGAAGGGGAAGCCCCACTTCG
CCGACTTCAACCTCGTGCCCCCCGACTGGGGCGGCTACGCGGGGCCGTGGATCGAGGCGGCCGCGAGGGG
ATGCCACGGCCTGGAGGAGCTCAGGATGAAGCGGATGGTGGTGTCCGACGAGAGCCTCGAGCTGCTGGCT
CGCTCGTTCCCGCGGTTCAGGGCTCTTGTTCTTATCAGCTGCGAGGGGTTCAGCACTGACGGGCTAGCCG
CCGTCGCGAGCCATTGCAAGCTTCTGAGGGAGTTGGATTTGCAGGAAAATGAAGTGGAGGATCGAGGGCC
TAGGTGGCTTTCCTGCTTCCCTGATTCCTGCACATCACTTGTCTCATTGAATTTTGCCTGCATCAAAGGG
GAGGTTAATGCTGGTTCACTGGAGAGACTTGTTAGCAGGTCCCCAAACCTGCGGAGTTTGAGGCTGAATC
GATCTGTATCGGTAGATACACTTGCAAAGATACTACTGCGTACCCCTAACTTGGAGGATTTGGGGACAGG
GAATTTGACAGATGACTTCCAAACTGAGTCCTACTTTAAGCTTACCAGTGCTCTGGAGAAATGCAAGATG
TTGAGGAGTTTGTCTGGATTCTGGGATGCTTCTCCTGTTTGCCTGTCATTTATCTACCCCCTGTGTGCTC
AACTGACAGGATTGAACTTGAGCTATGCACCCACACTTGATGCTTCTGACCTTACAAAAATGATTAGCCG
CTGTGTGAAGCTCCAACGCCTTTGGGTACTGGATTGTATCTCGGACAAAGGCTTGCAAGTGGTGGCCTCC
AGTTGCAAAGACTTGCAAGAACTCAGGGTATTTCCATCAGATTTCTACGTAGCTGGTTATTCTGCAGTGA
CAGAGGAGGGACTTGTTGCAGTATCCTTGGGCTGTCCAAAACTGAACTCACTACTGTACTTCTGTCACCA
AATGACTAATGCTGCACTAGTTACTGTCGCCAAGAACTGTCCAAATTTCACACGATTCAGACTTTGTATT
CTTGAGCCAGGGAAGCCTGATGTTGTGACAAGCCAACCATTAGATGAAGGCTTTGGAGCTATTGTTCGTG
AGTGCAAGGGATTACAACGTTTGTCAATATCTGGTCTTCTCACAGACAAAGTTTTCATGTATATTGGGAA
ATATGCAAAACAACTTGAGATGCTTTCTATAGCATTTGCTGGTGACAGTGATAAGGGTATGATGCATGTT
ATGAATGGATGCAAGAATTTAAGGAAACTGGAGATAAGAGATAGCCCGTTTGGTGATGCTGCACTCTTGG
GGAATTTTGCTAGGTACGAGACAATGCGATCCCTTTGGATGTCATCTTGCAATGTCACGTTAAAGGGGTG
CCAAGTCCTTGCGTCAAAGATGCCGATGCTCAATGTTGAGGTCATAAATGAGCGGGATGGTAGCAATGAA
ATGGAGGAAAACCATGGAGATCTGCCTAAAGTGGAGAAATTATATGTGTACCGCACAACTGCTGGGGCGA
GGGATGATGCACCAAATTTTGTTAAAATCCTAGTCGACTCCGGTTCTGCTGCTAGTGGTGAACAAAAGTT
GATTTCTGAAGAAGATTTGAACGGTGAACAAAAGCTAATCTCCGAGGAAGACTTGAACGGTGAACAAAAA
TTAATCTCAGAAGAAGACTTGAACGGATCCTCTAGAGGTGAACAAAAGTTGATTTCTGAAGAAGATTTGA
ACGGTGAACAAAAGCTAATCTCCGAGGAAGACTTGAACGGTGAACAAAAATTAATCTCAGAAGAAGACTT
GAACGGATCCACTAGCGGATCCGGCGCAACAAACTTCTCTCTGCTGAAACAAGCCGGAGATGTCGAAGAG
AATCCTGGACCGATGGCCAAGCCTTTGTCTCAAGAAGAATCCACCCTCATTGAAAGAGCAACGGCTACAA
TCAACAGCATCCCCATCTCTGAAGACTACAGCGTCGCCAGCGCAGCTCTCTCTAGCGACGGCCGCATCTT
CACTGGTGTCAATGTATATCATTTTACTGGGGGACCTTGTGCAGAACTCGTGGTGCTGGGCACTGCTGCT
GCTGCGGCAGCTGGCAACCTGACTTGTATCGTCGCGATCGGAAATGAGAACAGGGGCATCTTGAGCCCCT
GCGGACGGTGCCGACAGGTGCTTCTCGATCTGCATCCTGGGATCAAAGCCATAGTGAAGGACAGTGATGG
ACAGCCGACGGCAGTTGGGATTCGTGAATTGCTGCCCTCTGGTTATGTGTGGGAGGGCTAAGAATTCGAT
ATCAAGCTTATCGGTAATCAACCTCTGGATTACAAAATTTGTGAAAGATTGACTGGTATTCTTAACTATG
TTGCTCCTTTTACGCTATGTGGATACGCTGCTTTAATGCCTTTGTATCATGCTATTGCTTCCCGTATGGC
TTTCATTTTCTCCTCCTTGTATAAATCCTGGTTGCTGTCTCTTTATGAGGAGTTGTGGCCCGTTGTCAGG
CAACGTGGCGTGGTGTGCACTGTGTTTGCTGACGCAACCCCCACTGGTTGGGGCATTGCCACCACCTGTC
AGCTCCTTTCCGGGACTTTCGCTTTCCCCCTCCCTATTGCCACGGCGGAACTCATCGCCGCCTGCCTTGC
CCGCTGCTGGACAGGGGCTCGGCTGTTGGGCACTGACAATTCCGTGGTGTTGTCGGGGAAATCATCGTCC
TTTCCTTGGCTGCTCGCCTGTGTTGCCACCTGGATTCTGCGCGGGACGTCCTTCTGCTACGTCCCTTCGG
CCCTCAATCCAGCGGACCTTCCTTCCCGCGGCCTGCTGCCGGCTCTGCGGCCTCTTCCGCGTCTTCGCCT
TCGCCCTCAGACGAGTCGGATCTCCCTTTGGGCCGCCTCCCCGCATCGATACCGTCGACCTCGAGACCTA
GAAAAACATGGAGCAATCACAAGTAGCAATACAGCAGCTACCAATGCTGATTGTGCCTGGCTAGAAGCAC
AAGAGGAGGAGGAGGTGGGTTTTCCAGTCACACCTCAGGTACCTTTAAGACCAATGACTTACAAGGCAGC
TGTAGATCTTAGCCACTTTTTAAAAGAAAAGGGGGGACTGGAAGGGCTAATTCACTCCCAACGAAGACAA
GATATCCTTGATCTGTGGATCTACCACACACAAGGCTACTTCCCTGATTGGCAGAACTACACACCAGGGC
CAGGGATCAGATATCCACTGACCTTTGGATGGTGCTACAAGCTAGTACCAGTTGAGCAAGAGAAGGTAGA
AGAAGCCAATGAAGGAGAGAACACCCGCTTGTTACACCCTGTGAGCCTGCATGGGATGGATGACCCGGAG
AGAGAAGTATTAGAGTGGAGGTTTGACAGCCGCCTAGCATTTCATCACATGGCCCGAGAGCTGCATCCGG
ACTGTACTGGGTCTCTCTGGTTAGACCAGATCTGAGCCTGGGAGCTCTCTGGCTAACTAGGGAACCCACT
GCTTAAGCCTCAATAAAGCTTGCCTTGAGTGCTTCAAGTAGTGTGTGCCCGTCTGTTGTGTGACTCTGGT
AACTAGAGATCCCTCAGACCCTTTTAGTCAGTGTGGAAAATCTCTAGCAGGGCCCGTTTAAACCCGCTGA
TCAGCCTCGACTGTGCCTTCTAGTTGCCAGCCATCTGTTGTTTGCCCCTCCCCCGTGCCTTCCTTGACCC
TGGAAGGTGCCACTCCCACTGTCCTTTCCTAATAAAATGAGGAAATTGCATCGCATTGTCTGAGTAGGTG
TCATTCTATTCTGGGGGGTGGGGTGGGGCAGGACAGCAAGGGGGAGGATTGGGAAGACAATAGCAGGCAT
GCTGGGGATGCGGTGGGCTCTATGGCTTCTGAGGCGGAAAGAACCAGCTGGGGCTCTAGGGGGTATCCCC
[124 nt withheld, positions 7001-7124]
C
[91 nt withheld, positions 7126-7216]
A
[49 nt withheld, positions 7218-7266]
CCTTTGACGTTGGAGTCCACGTTCTTT
[37 nt withheld, positions 7294-7330]
ACCCTATCTCGGTCTATTCTTTTGATTTATAAGGGATTTTGCCGATTTCGGCCTATTGGTTAAAAAATGA
GCTGATTTAACAAAAATTTAACGCGAATTAATTCTGTGGAATGTGTGTCAGTTAGGGTGTGGAAAGTCCC
CAGGCTCCCCAGCAGGCAGAAGTATGCAAAGCATGCATCTCAATTAGTCAGCAACCAGGTGTGGAAAGTC
CCCAGGCTCCCCAGCAGGCAGAAGTATGCAAAGCATGCATCTCAATTAGTCAGCAACCATAGTCCCGCCC
CTAACTCCGCCCAGTTCCGCCCATTCTCCGCCCCATGGCTGACTAATTTTTTTTATTTATGCAGAGGCCG
AGGCCGCCTCTGCCTCTGAGCTATTCCAGAAGTAGTGAGGAGGCTTTTTTGGAGGCCTAGGCTTTTGCAA
AAAGCTCCCGGGAGCTTGTATATCCATTTTCGGATCTGATCAGCACGTGTTGACAATTAATCATCGGCAT
AGTATATCGGCATAGTATAATACGACAAGGTGAGGAACTAAACCATGGCCAAGTTGACCAGTGCCGTTCC
GGTGCTCACCGCGCGCGACGTCGCCGGAGCGGTCGAGTTCTGGACCGACCGGCTCGGGTTCTCCCGGGAC
TTCGTGGAGGACGACTTCGCCGGTGTGGTCCGGGACGACGTGACCCTGTTCATCAGCGCGGTCCAGGACC
AGGTGGTGCCGGACAACACCCTGGCCTGGGTGTGGGTGCGCGGCCTGGACGAGCTGTACGCCGAGTGGTC
GGAGGTCGTGTCCACGAACTTCCGGGACGCCTCCGGGCCGGCCATGACCGAGATCGGCGAGCAGCCGTGG
GGGCGGGAGTTCGCCCTGCGCGACCCGGCCGGCAACTGCGTGCACTTCGTGGCCGAGGAGCAGGACTGAC
ACGTGCTACGAGATTTCGATTCCACCGCCGCCTTCTATGAAAGGTTGGGCTTCGGAATCGTTTTCCGGGA
CGCCGGCTGGATGATCCTCCAGCGCGGGGATCTCATGCTGGAGTTCTTCGCCCACCCCAACTTGTTTATT
GCAGCTTATAATGGTTACAAATAAAGCAATAGCATCACAAATTTCACAAATAAAGCATTTTTTTCACTGC
ATTCTAGTTGTGGTTTGTCCAAACTCATCAATGTATCTTATCATGTCTGTATACCGTCGACCTCTAGCTA
GAGCTTGGCGTAATCATGGTCATAGCTGTTTCCTGTGTGAAATTGTTATCCGCTCACAATTCCACACAAC
ATACGAGCCGGAAGCATAAAGTGTAAAGCCTGGGGTGCCTAATGAGTGAGCTAACTCACATTAATTGCGT
TGCGCTCACTGCCCGCTTTCCAGTCGGGAAACCTGTCGTGCCAGCTGCATTAATGAATCGGCCAACGCGC
GGGGAGAGGCGGTTTGCGTATTGGGCGCTCTTCCGCTTCCTCGCTCACTGACTCGCTGCGCTCGGTCGTT
CGGCTGCGGCGAGCGGTATCAGCTCACTCAAAGGCGGTAATACGGTTATCCACAGAATCAGGGGATAACG
CAGGAAAGAACATGTGAGCAAAAGGCCAGCAAAAGGCCAGGAACCGTAAAAAGGCCGCGTTGCTGGCGTT
TTTCCATAGGCTCCGCCCCCCTGACGAGCATCACAAAAATCGACGCTCAAGTCAGAGGTGGCGAAACCCG
ACAGGACTATAAAGATACCAGGCGTTTCCCCCTGGAAGCTCCCTCGTGCGCTCTCCTGTTCCGACCCTGC
CGCTTACCGGATACCTGTCCGCCTTTCTCCCTTCGGGAAGCGTGGCGCTTTCTCATAGCTCACGCTGTAG
GTATCTCAGTTCGGTGTAGGTCGTTCGCTCCAAGCTGGGCTGTGTGCACGAACCCCCCGTTCAGCCCGAC
CGCTGCGCCTTATCCGGTAACTATCGTCTTGAGTCCAACCCGGTAAGACACGACTTATCGCCACTGGCAG
CAGCCACTGGTAACAGGATTAGCAGAGCGAGGTATGTAGGCGGTGCTACAGAGTTCTTGAAGTGGTGGCC
TAACTACGGCTACACTAGAAGAACAGTATTTGGTATCTGCGCTCTGCTGAAGCCAGTTACCTTCGGAAAA
AGAGTTGGTAGCTCTTGATCCGGCAAACAAACCACCGCTGGTAGCGGTGGTTTTTTTGTTTGCAAGCAGC
AGATTACGCGCAGAAAAAAAGGATCTCAAGAAGATCCTTTGATCTTTTCTACGGGGTCTGACGCTCAGTG
GAACGAAAACTCACGTTAAGGGATTTTGGTCATGAGATTATCAAAAAGGATCTTCACCTAGATCCTTTTA
AATTAAAAATGAAGTTTTAAATCAATCTAAAGTATATATGAGTAAACTTGGTCTGACAGTTACCAATGCT
TAATCAGTGAGGCACCTATCTCAGCGATCTGTCTATTTCGTTCATCCATAGTTGCCTGACTCCCCGTCGT
GTAGATAACTACGATACGGGAGGGCTTACCATCTGGCCCCAGTGCTGCAATGATACCGCGAGACCCACGC
TCACCGGCTCCAGATTTATCAGCAATAAACCAGCCAGCCGGAAGGGCCGAGCGCAGAAGTGGTCCTGCAA
CTTTATCCGCCTCCATCCAGTCTATTAATTGTTGCCGGGAAGCTAGAGTAAGTAGTTCGCCAGTTAATAG
TTTGCGCAACGTTGTTGCCATTGCTACAGGCATCGTGGTGTCACGCTCGTCGTTTGGTATGGCTTCATTC
AGCTCCGGTTCCCAACGATCAAGGCGAGTTACATGATCCCCCATGTTGTGCAAAAAAGCGGTTAGCTCCT
TCGGTCCTCCGATCGTTGTCAGAAGTAAGTTGGCCGCAGTGTTATCACTCATGGTTATGGCAGCACTGCA
TAATTCTCTTACTGTCATGCCATCCGTAAGATGCTTTTCTGTGACTGGTGAGTACTCAACCAAGTCATTC
TGAGAATAGTGTATGCGGCGACCGAGTTGCTCTTGCCCGGCGTCAATACGGGATAATACCGCGCCACATA
GCAGAACTTTAAAAGTGCTCATCATTGGAAAACGTTCTTCGGGGCGAAAACTCTCAAGGATCTTACCGCT
GTTGAGATCCAGTTCGATGTAACCCACTCGTGCACCCAACTGATCTTCAGCATCTTTTACTTTCACCAGC
GTTTCTGGGTGAGCAAAAACAGGAAGGCAAAATGCCGCAAAAAAGGGAATAAGGGCGACACGGAAATGTT
GAATACTCATACTCTTCCTTTTTCAATATTATTGAAGCATTTATCAGGGTTATTGTCTCATGAGCGGATA
CATATTTGAATGTATTTAGAAAAATAAACAAATAGGGGTTCCGCGCACATTTCCCCGAAAAGTGCCACCT
GAC
