Features (pLannotate 1.2.2; 33 found; start..end, strand, type, name):
     31..83      -  misc_feature   bom (fragment): basis of mobility region from pBR322
    238..617     +  enhancer       CMV enhancer: human cytomegalovirus immediate early enhancer
    618..817     +  promoter       CMV promoter: human cytomegalovirus (CMV) immediate early promoter
    835..1015    +  LTR            5' LTR (truncated): truncated 5' long terminal repeat (LTR) from HIV-1
   1062..1187    +  misc_feature   HIV-1 Ψ: packaging signal of human immunodeficiency virus type 1
   1171..1534    +  CDS            HIV-1 gag (fragment): gag protein from human immunodeficiency virus 1; gag
   1680..1913    +  misc_feature   RRE: The Rev response element (RRE) of HIV-1 allows for Rev-dependent mRNA export from the nucleus to the cytoplasm.
   2290..2390    +  CDS            Rev (fragment): human immunodeficiency virus 1 (HIV-1) Rev protein; rev; enhances nuclear export of unspliced and incompletely spliced viral mRNAs
   2440..2557    +  misc_feature   cPPT/CTS: central polypurine tract and central termination sequence of HIV-1
   2606..2624    +  CDS            small t antigen (fragment): SV40 (simian virus 40) small t antigen
   2650..2861    +  promoter       EF-1α core promoter: core promoter for human elongation factor EF-1α
   2931..4652    +  CDS            OsTIR1: rice transport inhibitor response 1 protein F-box protein that mediates auxin-dependent interaction of a ubiquitin ligase with an auxin-inducible degron (Tan et al., 2007)
   4677..5027    +  CDS            13xMyc (fragment): 13 tandem Myc epitope tags
   5103..5501    +  CDS            BSD: blasticidin S deaminase; Aspergillus terreus BSD; confers resistance to blasticidin
   5502..5523    +  misc_feature   MCS (fragment): pBluescript multiple cloning site
   5526..6114    +  misc_feature   WPRE: woodchuck hepatitis virus posttranscriptional regulatory element
   6051..6632    +  CDS            nef (fragment): NEF_HV1H2 - Experimental evidence at protein level: Swiss-Prot protein existence level 1. Extracellular Nef protein targets CD4(+) T-lymphocytes for apoptosis by interacting with CXCR4 surface receptors. From Human immunodeficiency virus type 1 group M subtype B (isolate HXB2) (HIV-1).
   6639..6819    +  LTR            5' LTR (truncated): truncated 5' long terminal repeat (LTR) from HIV-1
   6851..7075    +  polyA_signal   bGH poly(A) signal: bovine growth hormone polyadenylation signal
   7079..7100    +  promoter       SV40 promoter (fragment): SV40 enhancer and early promoter
   7121..7549    +  rep_origin     f1 ori (sequence partly withheld): f1 bacteriophage origin of replication; arrow indicates direction of (+) strand synthesis
   7563..7892    +  promoter       SV40 promoter: SV40 enhancer and early promoter
   7940..7987    +  promoter       EM7 promoter: synthetic bacterial promoter&nbsp
   8006..8380    +  CDS            BleoR: antibiotic-binding protein; Sh ble from Streptoalloteichus hindustanus; confers resistance to bleomycin, phleomycin, and Zeocin™
   8390..8515    +  CDS            ble (fragment): BLE_KLEPN - Experimental evidence at protein level: Swiss-Prot protein existence level 1. Binding protein with a strong affinity to the bleomycin family of antibiotics. Binds to CL990; an antimitotic-antibiotic compound. From Klebsiella pneumoniae.
   8510..8631    +  polyA_signal   SV40 poly(A) signal: SV40 polyadenylation signal
   8702..8724    -  protein_bind   lac operator (fragment): The lac repressor binds to the lac operator to inhibit transcription in E. coli. This inhibition can be relieved by adding lactose or isopropyl-β-D-thiogalactopyranoside (IPTG). lac repressor encoded by lacI
   8728..8758    -  promoter       lac promoter: promoter for the E. coli lac operon
   8773..8794    -  protein_bind   CAP binding site: CAP binding activates transcription in the presence of cAMP. E. coli catabolite activator protein
   8807..8899    -  CDS            lacI (fragment): lac repressor; lacI; The lac repressor binds to the lac operator to inhibit transcription in E. coli. This inhibition can be relieved by adding lactose or isopropyl-β-D-thiogalactopyranoside (IPTG).
   9082..9670    -  rep_origin     ori: high-copy-number ColE1/pMB1/pBR322/pUC origin of replication
   9841..10701   -  CDS            AmpR: β-lactamase; bla; confers resistance to ampicillin, carbenicillin, and related antibiotics
  10702..10806   -  promoter       AmpR promoter: bla
>Addgene plasmid #139746 | pLX_lenti_osTir1_9Myc_P2A_Bsd | analyzer sequence | sequence record 270429
GTCGACGGATCGGGAGATCTCCCGATCCCCTATGGTGCACTCTCAGTACAATCTGCTCTGATGCCGCATA
GTTAAGCCAGTATCTGCTCCCTGCTTGTGTGTTGGAGGTCGCTGAGTAGTGCGCGAGCAAAATTTAAGCT
ACAACAAGGCAAGGCTTGACCGACAATTGCATGAAGAATCTGCTTAGGGTTAGGCGTTTTGCGCTGCTTC
GCGATGTACGGGCCAGATATACGCGTTGACATTGATTATTGACTAGTTATTAATAGTAATCAATTACGGG
GTCATTAGTTCATAGCCCATATATGGAGTTCCGCGTTACATAACTTACGGTAAATGGCCCGCCTGGCTGA
CCGCCCAACGACCCCCGCCCATTGACGTCAATAATGACGTATGTTCCCATAGTAACGCCAATAGGGACTT
TCCATTGACGTCAATGGGTGGAGTATTTACGGTAAACTGCCCACTTGGCAGTACATCAAGTGTATCATAT
GCCAAGTACGCCCCCTATTGACGTCAATGACGGTAAATGGCCCGCCTGGCATTATGCCCAGTACATGACC
TTATGGGACTTTCCTACTTGGCAGTACATCTACGTATTAGTCATCGCTATTACCATGGTGATGCGGTTTT
GGCAGTACATCAATGGGCGTGGATAGCGGTTTGACTCACGGGGATTTCCAAGTCTCCACCCCATTGACGT
CAATGGGAGTTTGTTTTGGCACCAAAATCAACGGGACTTTCCAAAATGTCGTAACAACTCCGCCCCATTG
ACGCAAATGGGCGGTAGGCGTGTACGGTGGGAGGTCTATATAAGCAGCGCGTTTTGCCTGTACTGGGTCT
CTCTGGTTAGACCAGATCTGAGCCTGGGAGCTCTCTGGCTAACTAGGGAACCCACTGCTTAAGCCTCAAT
AAAGCTTGCCTTGAGTGCTTCAAGTAGTGTGTGCCCGTCTGTTGTGTGACTCTGGTAACTAGAGATCCCT
CAGACCCTTTTAGTCAGTGTGGAAAATCTCTAGCAGTGGCGCCCGAACAGGGACTTGAAAGCGAAAGGGA
AACCAGAGGAGCTCTCTCGACGCAGGACTCGGCTTGCTGAAGCGCGCACGGCAAGAGGCGAGGGGCGGCG
ACTGGTGAGTACGCCAAAAATTTTGACTAGCGGAGGCTAGAAGGAGAGAGATGGGTGCGAGAGCGTCAGT
ATTAAGCGGGGGAGAATTAGATCGCGATGGGAAAAAATTCGGTTAAGGCCAGGGGGAAAGAAAAAATATA
AATTAAAACATATAGTATGGGCAAGCAGGGAGCTAGAACGATTCGCAGTTAATCCTGGCCTGTTAGAAAC
ATCAGAAGGCTGTAGACAAATACTGGGACAGCTACAACCATCCCTTCAGACAGGATCAGAAGAACTTAGA
TCATTATATAATACAGTAGCAACCCTCTATTGTGTGCATCAAAGGATAGAGATAAAAGACACCAAGGAAG
CTTTAGACAAGATAGAGGAAGAGCAAAACAAAAGTAAGACCACCGCACAGCAAGCGGCCGCTGATCTTCA
GACCTGGAGGAGGAGATATGAGGGACAATTGGAGAAGTGAATTATATAAATATAAAGTAGTAAAAATTGA
ACCATTAGGAGTAGCACCCACCAAGGCAAAGAGAAGAGTGGTGCAGAGAGAAAAAAGAGCAGTGGGAATA
GGAGCTTTGTTCCTTGGGTTCTTGGGAGCAGCAGGAAGCACTATGGGCGCAGCGTCAATGACGCTGACGG
TACAGGCCAGACAATTATTGTCTGGTATAGTGCAGCAGCAGAACAATTTGCTGAGGGCTATTGAGGCGCA
ACAGCATCTGTTGCAACTCACAGTCTGGGGCATCAAGCAGCTCCAGGCAAGAATCCTGGCTGTGGAAAGA
TACCTAAAGGATCAACAGCTCCTGGGGATTTGGGGTTGCTCTGGAAAACTCATTTGCACCACTGCTGTGC
CTTGGAATGCTAGTTGGAGTAATAAATCTCTGGAACAGATTTGGAATCACACGACCTGGATGGAGTGGGA
CAGAGAAATTAACAATTACACAAGCTTAATACACTCCTTAATTGAAGAATCGCAAAACCAGCAAGAAAAG
AATGAACAAGAATTATTGGAATTAGATAAATGGGCAAGTTTGTGGAATTGGTTTAACATAACAAATTGGC
TGTGGTATATAAAATTATTCATAATGATAGTAGGAGGCTTGGTAGGTTTAAGAATAGTTTTTGCTGTACT
TTCTATAGTGAATAGAGTTAGGCAGGGATATTCACCATTATCGTTTCAGACCCACCTCCCAACCCCGAGG
GGACCCGACAGGCCCGAAGGAATAGAAGAAGAAGGTGGAGAGAGAGACAGAGACAGATCCATTCGATTAG
TGAACGGATCGGCACTGCGTGCGCCAATTCTGCAGACAAATGGCAGTATTCATCCACAATTTTAAAAGAA
AAGGGGGGATTGGGGGGTACAGTGCAGGGGAAAGAATAGTAGACATAATAGCAACAGACATACAAACTAA
AGAATTACAAAAACAAATTACAAAAATTCAAAATTTTCGGGTTTATTACAGGGACAGCAGAGATCCAGTT
TGGTTAATTAGCTAGCTAGGTCTTGAAAGGAGTGGGAATTGGCTCCGGTGCCCGTCAGTGGGCAGAGCGC
ACATCGCCCACAGTCCCCGAGAAGTTGGGGGGAGGGGTCGGCAATTGATCCGGTGCCTAGAGAAGGTGGC
GCGGGGTAAACTGGGAAAGTGATGTCGTGTACTGGCTCCGCCTTTTTCCCGAGGGTGGGGGAGAACCGTA
TATAAGTGCAGTAGTCGCCGTGAACGTTCTTTTTCGCAACGGGTTTGCCGCCAGAACACAGGACCGGTTC
TAGACCGCCACCATGGCATTACAAAAAAAATTAGAAGAATTAGAATTAGATGAAGGCGGCACGTACTTCC
CGGAGGAGGTGGTGGAGCACATCTTCAGCTTCCTGCCGGCGCAGCGCGACCGCAACACGGTCTCGCTCGT
CTGCAAGGTGTGGTACGAGATCGAGAGGCTGAGCCGCCGCGGCGTCTTCGTGGGCAACTGCTACGCCGTG
CGCGCCGGCCGCGTCGCCGCGCGGTTCCCCAACGTGCGGGCGCTCACGGTGAAGGGGAAGCCCCACTTCG
CCGACTTCAACCTCGTGCCCCCCGACTGGGGCGGCTACGCGGGGCCGTGGATCGAGGCGGCCGCGAGGGG
ATGCCACGGCCTGGAGGAGCTCAGGATGAAGCGGATGGTGGTGTCCGACGAGAGCCTCGAGCTGCTGGCT
CGCTCGTTCCCGCGGTTCAGGGCTCTTGTTCTTATCAGCTGCGAGGGGTTCAGCACTGACGGGCTAGCCG
CCGTCGCGAGCCATTGCAAGCTTCTGAGGGAGTTGGATTTGCAGGAAAATGAAGTGGAGGATCGAGGGCC
TAGGTGGCTTTCCTGCTTCCCTGATTCCTGCACATCACTTGTCTCATTGAATTTTGCCTGCATCAAAGGG
GAGGTTAATGCTGGTTCACTGGAGAGACTTGTTAGCAGGTCCCCAAACCTGCGGAGTTTGAGGCTGAATC
GATCTGTATCGGTAGATACACTTGCAAAGATACTACTGCGTACCCCTAACTTGGAGGATTTGGGGACAGG
GAATTTGACAGATGACTTCCAAACTGAGTCCTACTTTAAGCTTACCAGTGCTCTGGAGAAATGCAAGATG
TTGAGGAGTTTGTCTGGATTCTGGGATGCTTCTCCTGTTTGCCTGTCATTTATCTACCCCCTGTGTGCTC
AACTGACAGGATTGAACTTGAGCTATGCCCCCACACTTGATGCTTCTGACCTTACAAAAATGATTAGCCG
CTGTGTGAAGCTCCAACGCCTTTGGGTACTGGATTGTATCTCGGACAAAGGCTTGCAAGTGGTGGCCTCC
AGTTGCAAAGACTTGCAAGAACTCAGGGTATTTCCATCAGATTTCTACGTAGCTGGTTATTCTGCAGTGA
CAGAGGAGGGACTTGTTGCAGTATCCTTGGGCTGTCCAAAACTGAACTCACTACTGTACTTCTGTCACCA
AATGACTAATGCTGCACTAGTTACTGTCGCCAAGAACTGTCCAAATTTCACACGATTCAGACTTTGTATT
CTTGAGCCAGGGAAGCCTGATGTTGTGACAAGCCAACCATTAGATGAAGGCTTTGGAGCTATTGTTCGTG
AGTGCAAGGGATTACAACGTTTGTCAATATCTGGTCTTCTCACAGACAAAGTTTTCATGTATATTGGGAA
ATATGCAAAACAACTTGAGATGCTTTCTATAGCATTTGCTGGTGACAGTGATAAGGGTATGATGCATGTT
ATGAATGGATGCAAGAATTTAAGGAAACTGGAGATAAGAGATAGCCCGTTTGGTGATGCTGCACTCTTGG
GGAATTTTGCTAGGTACGAGACAATGCGATCCCTTTGGATGTCATCTTGCAATGTCACGTTAAAGGGGTG
CCAAGTCCTTGCGTCAAAGATGCCGATGCTCAATGTTGAGGTCATAAATGAGCGGGATGGTAGCAATGAA
ATGGAGGAAAACCATGGAGATCTGCCTAAAGTGGAGAAATTATATGTGTACCGCACAACTGCTGGGGCGA
GGGATGATGCACCAAATTTTGTTAAAATCCTAGTCGACTCCGGTTCTGCTGCTAGTGGTGAACAAAAGTT
GATTTCTGAAGAAGATTTGAACGGTGAACAAAAGCTAATCTCCGAGGAAGACTTGAACGGTGAACAAAAA
TTAATCTCAGAAGAAGACTTGAACGGATCCTCTAGAGGTGAACAAAAGTTGATTTCTGAAGAAGATTTGA
ACGGTGAACAAAAGCTAATCTCCGAGGAAGACTTGAACGGTGAACAAAAATTAATCTCAGAAGAAGACTT
GAACGGATCCTCTAGAGGTGAACAAAAGTTGATTTCTGAAGAAGATTTGAACGGTGAACAAAAGCTAATC
TCCGAGGAAGACTTGAACGGTGAACAAAAATTAATCTCAGAAGAAGACTTGAACGGATCCACTAGCGGAT
CCGGCGCAACAAACTTCTCTCTGCTGAAACAAGCCGGAGATGTCGAAGAGAATCCTGGACCGATGGCCAA
GCCTTTGTCTCAAGAAGAATCCACCCTCATTGAAAGAGCAACGGCTACAATCAACAGCATCCCCATCTCT
GAAGACTACAGCGTCGCCAGCGCAGCTCTCTCTAGCGACGGCCGCATCTTCACTGGTGTCAATGTATATC
ATTTTACTGGGGGACCTTGTGCAGAACTCGTGGTGCTGGGCACTGCTGCTGCTGCGGCAGCTGGCAACCT
GACTTGTATCGTCGCGATCGGAAATGAGAACAGGGGCATCTTGAGCCCCTGCGGACGGTGCCGACAGGTG
CTTCTCGATCTGCATCCTGGGATCAAAGCCATAGTGAAGGACAGTGATGGACAGCCGACGGCAGTTGGGA
TTCGTGAATTGCTGCCCTCTGGTTATGTGTGGGAGGGCTAAGAATTCGATATCAAGCTTATCGGTAATCA
ACCTCTGGATTACAAAATTTGTGAAAGATTGACTGGTATTCTTAACTATGTTGCTCCTTTTACGCTATGT
GGATACGCTGCTTTAATGCCTTTGTATCATGCTATTGCTTCCCGTATGGCTTTCATTTTCTCCTCCTTGT
ATAAATCCTGGTTGCTGTCTCTTTATGAGGAGTTGTGGCCCGTTGTCAGGCAACGTGGCGTGGTGTGCAC
TGTGTTTGCTGACGCAACCCCCACTGGTTGGGGCATTGCCACCACCTGTCAGCTCCTTTCCGGGACTTTC
GCTTTCCCCCTCCCTATTGCCACGGCGGAACTCATCGCCGCCTGCCTTGCCCGCTGCTGGACAGGGGCTC
GGCTGTTGGGCACTGACAATTCCGTGGTGTTGTCGGGGAAATCATCGTCCTTTCCTTGGCTGCTCGCCTG
TGTTGCCACCTGGATTCTGCGCGGGACGTCCTTCTGCTACGTCCCTTCGGCCCTCAATCCAGCGGACCTT
CCTTCCCGCGGCCTGCTGCCGGCTCTGCGGCCTCTTCCGCGTCTTCGCCTTCGCCCTCAGACGAGTCGGA
TCTCCCTTTGGGCCGCCTCCCCGCATCGATACCGTCGACCTCGAGACCTAGAAAAACATGGAGCAATCAC
AAGTAGCAATACAGCAGCTACCAATGCTGATTGTGCCTGGCTAGAAGCACAAGAGGAGGAGGAGGTGGGT
TTTCCAGTCACACCTCAGGTACCTTTAAGACCAATGACTTACAAGGCAGCTGTAGATCTTAGCCACTTTT
TAAAAGAAAAGGGGGGACTGGAAGGGCTAATTCACTCCCAACGAAGACAAGATATCCTTGATCTGTGGAT
CTACCACACACAAGGCTACTTCCCTGATTGGCAGAACTACACACCAGGGCCAGGGATCAGATATCCACTG
ACCTTTGGATGGTGCTACAAGCTAGTACCAGTTGAGCAAGAGAAGGTAGAAGAAGCCAATGAAGGAGAGA
ACACCCGCTTGTTACACCCTGTGAGCCTGCATGGGATGGATGACCCGGAGAGAGAAGTATTAGAGTGGAG
GTTTGACAGCCGCCTAGCATTTCATCACATGGCCCGAGAGCTGCATCCGGACTGTACTGGGTCTCTCTGG
TTAGACCAGATCTGAGCCTGGGAGCTCTCTGGCTAACTAGGGAACCCACTGCTTAAGCCTCAATAAAGCT
TGCCTTGAGTGCTTCAAGTAGTGTGTGCCCGTCTGTTGTGTGACTCTGGTAACTAGAGATCCCTCAGACC
CTTTTAGTCAGTGTGGAAAATCTCTAGCAGGGCCCGTTTAAACCCGCTGATCAGCCTCGACTGTGCCTTC
TAGTTGCCAGCCATCTGTTGTTTGCCCCTCCCCCGTGCCTTCCTTGACCCTGGAAGGTGCCACTCCCACT
GTCCTTTCCTAATAAAATGAGGAAATTGCATCGCATTGTCTGAGTAGGTGTCATTCTATTCTGGGGGGTG
GGGTGGGGCAGGACAGCAAGGGGGAGGATTGGGAAGACAATAGCAGGCATGCTGGGGATGCGGTGGGCTC
TATGGCTTCTGAGGCGGAAAGAACCAGCTGGGGCTCTAGGGGGTATCCCC
[124 nt withheld, positions 7121-7244]
C
[91 nt withheld, positions 7246-7336]
A
[49 nt withheld, positions 7338-7386]
CCTTTGACGTTGGAGTCCACGTTCTTT
[37 nt withheld, positions 7414-7450]
ACCCTATCTCGGTCTATTCTTTTGATTTATAAGGGATTTTGCCGATTTCGGCCTATTGGTTAAAAAATGA
GCTGATTTAACAAAAATTTAACGCGAATTAATTCTGTGGAATGTGTGTCAGTTAGGGTGTGGAAAGTCCC
CAGGCTCCCCAGCAGGCAGAAGTATGCAAAGCATGCATCTCAATTAGTCAGCAACCAGGTGTGGAAAGTC
CCCAGGCTCCCCAGCAGGCAGAAGTATGCAAAGCATGCATCTCAATTAGTCAGCAACCATAGTCCCGCCC
CTAACTCCGCCCATCCCGCCCCTAACTCCGCCCAGTTCCGCCCATTCTCCGCCCCATGGCTGACTAATTT
TTTTTATTTATGCAGAGGCCGAGGCCGCCTCTGCCTCTGAGCTATTCCAGAAGTAGTGAGGAGGCTTTTT
TGGAGGCCTAGGCTTTTGCAAAAAGCTCCCGGGAGCTTGTATATCCATTTTCGGATCTGATCAGCACGTG
TTGACAATTAATCATCGGCATAGTATATCGGCATAGTATAATACGACAAGGTGAGGAACTAAACCATGGC
CAAGTTGACCAGTGCCGTTCCGGTGCTCACCGCGCGCGACGTCGCCGGAGCGGTCGAGTTCTGGACCGAC
CGGCTCGGGTTCTCCCGGGACTTCGTGGAGGACGACTTCGCCGGTGTGGTCCGGGACGACGTGACCCTGT
TCATCAGCGCGGTCCAGGACCAGGTGGTGCCGGACAACACCCTGGCCTGGGTGTGGGTGCGCGGCCTGGA
CGAGCTGTACGCCGAGTGGTCGGAGGTCGTGTCCACGAACTTCCGGGACGCCTCCGGGCCGGCCATGACC
GAGATCGGCGAGCAGCCGTGGGGGCGGGAGTTCGCCCTGCGCGACCCGGCCGGCAACTGCGTGCACTTCG
TGGCCGAGGAGCAGGACTGACACGTGCTACGAGATTTCGATTCCACCGCCGCCTTCTATGAAAGGTTGGG
CTTCGGAATCGTTTTCCGGGACGCCGGCTGGATGATCCTCCAGCGCGGGGATCTCATGCTGGAGTTCTTC
GCCCACCCCAACTTGTTTATTGCAGCTTATAATGGTTACAAATAAAGCAATAGCATCACAAATTTCACAA
ATAAAGCATTTTTTTCACTGCATTCTAGTTGTGGTTTGTCCAAACTCATCAATGTATCTTATCATGTCTG
TATACCGTCGACCTCTAGCTAGAGCTTGGCGTAATCATGGTCATAGCTGTTTCCTGTGTGAAATTGTTAT
CCGCTCACAATTCCACACAACATACGAGCCGGAAGCATAAAGTGTAAAGCCTGGGGTGCCTAATGAGTGA
GCTAACTCACATTAATTGCGTTGCGCTCACTGCCCGCTTTCCAGTCGGGAAACCTGTCGTGCCAGCTGCA
TTAATGAATCGGCCAACGCGCGGGGAGAGGCGGTTTGCGTATTGGGCGCTCTTCCGCTTCCTCGCTCACT
GACTCGCTGCGCTCGGTCGTTCGGCTGCGGCGAGCGGTATCAGCTCACTCAAAGGCGGTAATACGGTTAT
CCACAGAATCAGGGGATAACGCAGGAAAGAACATGTGAGCAAAAGGCCAGCAAAAGGCCAGGAACCGTAA
AAAGGCCGCGTTGCTGGCGTTTTTCCATAGGCTCCGCCCCCCTGACGAGCATCACAAAAATCGACGCTCA
AGTCAGAGGTGGCGAAACCCGACAGGACTATAAAGATACCAGGCGTTTCCCCCTGGAAGCTCCCTCGTGC
GCTCTCCTGTTCCGACCCTGCCGCTTACCGGATACCTGTCCGCCTTTCTCCCTTCGGGAAGCGTGGCGCT
TTCTCATAGCTCACGCTGTAGGTATCTCAGTTCGGTGTAGGTCGTTCGCTCCAAGCTGGGCTGTGTGCAC
GAACCCCCCGTTCAGCCCGACCGCTGCGCCTTATCCGGTAACTATCGTCTTGAGTCCAACCCGGTAAGAC
ACGACTTATCGCCACTGGCAGCAGCCACTGGTAACAGGATTAGCAGAGCGAGGTATGTAGGCGGTGCTAC
AGAGTTCTTGAAGTGGTGGCCTAACTACGGCTACACTAGAAGAACAGTATTTGGTATCTGCGCTCTGCTG
AAGCCAGTTACCTTCGGAAAAAGAGTTGGTAGCTCTTGATCCGGCAAACAAACCACCGCTGGTAGCGGTG
GTTTTTTTGTTTGCAAGCAGCAGATTACGCGCAGAAAAAAAGGATCTCAAGAAGATCCTTTGATCTTTTC
TACGGGGTCTGACGCTCAGTGGAACGAAAACTCACGTTAAGGGATTTTGGTCATGAGATTATCAAAAAGG
ATCTTCACCTAGATCCTTTTAAATTAAAAATGAAGTTTTAAATCAATCTAAAGTATATATGAGTAAACTT
GGTCTGACAGTTACCAATGCTTAATCAGTGAGGCACCTATCTCAGCGATCTGTCTATTTCGTTCATCCAT
AGTTGCCTGACTCCCCGTCGTGTAGATAACTACGATACGGGAGGGCTTACCATCTGGCCCCAGTGCTGCA
ATGATACCGCGAGACCCACGCTCACCGGCTCCAGATTTATCAGCAATAAACCAGCCAGCCGGAAGGGCCG
AGCGCAGAAGTGGTCCTGCAACTTTATCCGCCTCCATCCAGTCTATTAATTGTTGCCGGGAAGCTAGAGT
AAGTAGTTCGCCAGTTAATAGTTTGCGCAACGTTGTTGCCATTGCTACAGGCATCGTGGTGTCACGCTCG
TCGTTTGGTATGGCTTCATTCAGCTCCGGTTCCCAACGATCAAGGCGAGTTACATGATCCCCCATGTTGT
GCAAAAAAGCGGTTAGCTCCTTCGGTCCTCCGATCGTTGTCAGAAGTAAGTTGGCCGCAGTGTTATCACT
CATGGTTATGGCAGCACTGCATAATTCTCTTACTGTCATGCCATCCGTAAGATGCTTTTCTGTGACTGGT
GAGTACTCAACCAAGTCATTCTGAGAATAGTGTATGCGGCGACCGAGTTGCTCTTGCCCGGCGTCAATAC
GGGATAATACCGCGCCACATAGCAGAACTTTAAAAGTGCTCATCATTGGAAAACGTTCTTCGGGGCGAAA
ACTCTCAAGGATCTTACCGCTGTTGAGATCCAGTTCGATGTAACCCACTCGTGCACCCAACTGATCTTCA
GCATCTTTTACTTTCACCAGCGTTTCTGGGTGAGCAAAAACAGGAAGGCAAAATGCCGCAAAAAAGGGAA
TAAGGGCGACACGGAAATGTTGAATACTCATACTCTTCCTTTTTCAATATTATTGAAGCATTTATCAGGG
TTATTGTCTCATGAGCGGATACATATTTGAATGTATTTAGAAAAATAAACAAATAGGGGTTCCGCGCACA
TTTCCCCGAAAAGTGCCACCTGAC
