Features (pLannotate 1.2.2; 35 found; start..end, strand, type, name):
     31..83      -  misc_feature   bom (fragment): basis of mobility region from pBR322
    238..617     +  enhancer       CMV enhancer: human cytomegalovirus immediate early enhancer
    618..817     +  promoter       CMV promoter: human cytomegalovirus (CMV) immediate early promoter
    835..1015    +  LTR            5' LTR (truncated): truncated 5' long terminal repeat (LTR) from HIV-1
   1062..1187    +  misc_feature   HIV-1 Ψ: packaging signal of human immunodeficiency virus type 1
   1171..1534    +  CDS            HIV-1 gag (fragment): gag protein from human immunodeficiency virus 1; gag
   1680..1913    +  misc_feature   RRE: The Rev response element (RRE) of HIV-1 allows for Rev-dependent mRNA export from the nucleus to the cytoplasm.
   2290..2390    +  CDS            Rev (fragment): human immunodeficiency virus 1 (HIV-1) Rev protein; rev; enhances nuclear export of unspliced and incompletely spliced viral mRNAs
   2440..2557    +  misc_feature   cPPT/CTS: central polypurine tract and central termination sequence of HIV-1
   2606..2624    +  CDS            small t antigen (fragment): SV40 (simian virus 40) small t antigen
   2650..2861    +  promoter       EF-1α core promoter: core promoter for human elongation factor EF-1α
   2931..4652    +  CDS            OsTIR1: rice transport inhibitor response 1 protein F-box protein that mediates auxin-dependent interaction of a ubiquitin ligase with an auxin-inducible degron (Tan et al., 2007)
   4677..5027    +  CDS            13xMyc (fragment): 13 tandem Myc epitope tags
   5103..5501    +  CDS            BSD: blasticidin S deaminase; Aspergillus terreus BSD; confers resistance to blasticidin
   5502..5523    +  misc_feature   MCS (fragment): pBluescript multiple cloning site
   5526..6114    +  misc_feature   WPRE: woodchuck hepatitis virus posttranscriptional regulatory element
   6051..6632    +  CDS            nef (fragment): NEF_HV1H2 - Experimental evidence at protein level: Swiss-Prot protein existence level 1. Extracellular Nef protein targets CD4(+) T-lymphocytes for apoptosis by interacting with CXCR4 surface receptors. From Human immunodeficiency virus type 1 group M subtype B (isolate HXB2) (HIV-1).
   6639..6819    +  LTR            5' LTR (truncated): truncated 5' long terminal repeat (LTR) from HIV-1
   6851..7075    +  polyA_signal   bGH poly(A) signal: bovine growth hormone polyadenylation signal
   7079..7100    +  promoter       SV40 promoter (fragment): SV40 enhancer and early promoter
   7121..7549    +  rep_origin     f1 ori (sequence partly withheld): f1 bacteriophage origin of replication; arrow indicates direction of (+) strand synthesis
   7576..7647    +  promoter       SV40 promoter (fragment): SV40 enhancer and early promoter
   7648..7719    +  promoter       SV40 promoter (fragment): SV40 enhancer and early promoter
   7723..7857    +  rep_origin     SV40 ori: SV40 origin of replication
   7919..7966    +  promoter       EM7 promoter: synthetic bacterial promoter&nbsp
   7985..8359    +  CDS            BleoR: antibiotic-binding protein; Sh ble from Streptoalloteichus hindustanus; confers resistance to bleomycin, phleomycin, and Zeocin™
   8369..8494    +  CDS            ble (fragment): BLE_KLEPN - Experimental evidence at protein level: Swiss-Prot protein existence level 1. Binding protein with a strong affinity to the bleomycin family of antibiotics. Binds to CL990; an antimitotic-antibiotic compound. From Klebsiella pneumoniae.
   8489..8610    +  polyA_signal   SV40 poly(A) signal: SV40 polyadenylation signal
   8681..8703    -  protein_bind   lac operator (fragment): The lac repressor binds to the lac operator to inhibit transcription in E. coli. This inhibition can be relieved by adding lactose or isopropyl-β-D-thiogalactopyranoside (IPTG). lac repressor encoded by lacI
   8707..8737    -  promoter       lac promoter: promoter for the E. coli lac operon
   8752..8773    -  protein_bind   CAP binding site: CAP binding activates transcription in the presence of cAMP. E. coli catabolite activator protein
   8786..8878    -  CDS            lacI (fragment): lac repressor; lacI; The lac repressor binds to the lac operator to inhibit transcription in E. coli. This inhibition can be relieved by adding lactose or isopropyl-β-D-thiogalactopyranoside (IPTG).
   9061..9649    -  rep_origin     ori: high-copy-number ColE1/pMB1/pBR322/pUC origin of replication
   9820..10680   -  CDS            AmpR: β-lactamase; bla; confers resistance to ampicillin, carbenicillin, and related antibiotics
  10681..10785   -  promoter       AmpR promoter: bla
>Addgene plasmid #139746 | pLX_lenti_osTir1_9Myc_P2A_Bsd Sequencing Result | analyzer sequence | sequence record 291866
GTCGACGGATCGGGAGATCTCCCGATCCCCTATGGTGCACTCTCAGTACAATCTGCTCTGATGCCGCATA
GTTAAGCCAGTATCTGCTCCCTGCTTGTGTGTTGGAGGTCGCTGAGTAGTGCGCGAGCAAAATTTAAGCT
ACAACAAGGCAAGGCTTGACCGACAATTGCATGAAGAATCTGCTTAGGGTTAGGCGTTTTGCGCTGCTTC
GCGATGTACGGGCCAGATATACGCGTTGACATTGATTATTGACTAGTTATTAATAGTAATCAATTACGGG
GTCATTAGTTCATAGCCCATATATGGAGTTCCGCGTTACATAACTTACGGTAAATGGCCCGCCTGGCTGA
CCGCCCAACGACCCCCGCCCATTGACGTCAATAATGACGTATGTTCCCATAGTAACGCCAATAGGGACTT
TCCATTGACGTCAATGGGTGGAGTATTTACGGTAAACTGCCCACTTGGCAGTACATCAAGTGTATCATAT
GCCAAGTACGCCCCCTATTGACGTCAATGACGGTAAATGGCCCGCCTGGCATTATGCCCAGTACATGACC
TTATGGGACTTTCCTACTTGGCAGTACATCTACGTATTAGTCATCGCTATTACCATGGTGATGCGGTTTT
GGCAGTACATCAATGGGCGTGGATAGCGGTTTGACTCACGGGGATTTCCAAGTCTCCACCCCATTGACGT
CAATGGGAGTTTGTTTTGGCACCAAAATCAACGGGACTTTCCAAAATGTCGTAACAACTCCGCCCCATTG
ACGCAAATGGGCGGTAGGCGTGTACGGTGGGAGGTCTATATAAGCAGCGCGTTTTGCCTGTACTGGGTCT
CTCTGGTTAGACCAGATCTGAGCCTGGGAGCTCTCTGGCTAACTAGGGAACCCACTGCTTAAGCCTCAAT
AAAGCTTGCCTTGAGTGCTTCAAGTAGTGTGTGCCCGTCTGTTGTGTGACTCTGGTAACTAGAGATCCCT
CAGACCCTTTTAGTCAGTGTGGAAAATCTCTAGCAGTGGCGCCCGAACAGGGACTTGAAAGCGAAAGGGA
AACCAGAGGAGCTCTCTCGACGCAGGACTCGGCTTGCTGAAGCGCGCACGGCAAGAGGCGAGGGGCGGCG
ACTGGTGAGTACGCCAAAAATTTTGACTAGCGGAGGCTAGAAGGAGAGAGATGGGTGCGAGAGCGTCAGT
ATTAAGCGGGGGAGAATTAGATCGCGATGGGAAAAAATTCGGTTAAGGCCAGGGGGAAAGAAAAAATATA
AATTAAAACATATAGTATGGGCAAGCAGGGAGCTAGAACGATTCGCAGTTAATCCTGGCCTGTTAGAAAC
ATCAGAAGGCTGTAGACAAATACTGGGACAGCTACAACCATCCCTTCAGACAGGATCAGAAGAACTTAGA
TCATTATATAATACAGTAGCAACCCTCTATTGTGTGCATCAAAGGATAGAGATAAAAGACACCAAGGAAG
CTTTAGACAAGATAGAGGAAGAGCAAAACAAAAGTAAGACCACCGCACAGCAAGCGGCCGCTGATCTTCA
GACCTGGAGGAGGAGATATGAGGGACAATTGGAGAAGTGAATTATATAAATATAAAGTAGTAAAAATTGA
ACCATTAGGAGTAGCACCCACCAAGGCAAAGAGAAGAGTGGTGCAGAGAGAAAAAAGAGCAGTGGGAATA
GGAGCTTTGTTCCTTGGGTTCTTGGGAGCAGCAGGAAGCACTATGGGCGCAGCGTCAATGACGCTGACGG
TACAGGCCAGACAATTATTGTCTGGTATAGTGCAGCAGCAGAACAATTTGCTGAGGGCTATTGAGGCGCA
ACAGCATCTGTTGCAACTCACAGTCTGGGGCATCAAGCAGCTCCAGGCAAGAATCCTGGCTGTGGAAAGA
TACCTAAAGGATCAACAGCTCCTGGGGATTTGGGGTTGCTCTGGAAAACTCATTTGCACCACTGCTGTGC
CTTGGAATGCTAGTTGGAGTAATAAATCTCTGGAACAGATTTGGAATCACACGACCTGGATGGAGTGGGA
CAGAGAAATTAACAATTACACAAGCTTAATACACTCCTTAATTGAAGAATCGCAAAACCAGCAAGAAAAG
AATGAACAAGAATTATTGGAATTAGATAAATGGGCAAGTTTGTGGAATTGGTTTAACATAACAAATTGGC
TGTGGTATATAAAATTATTCATAATGATAGTAGGAGGCTTGGTAGGTTTAAGAATAGTTTTTGCTGTACT
TTCTATAGTGAATAGAGTTAGGCAGGGATATTCACCATTATCGTTTCAGACCCACCTCCCAACCCCGAGG
GGACCCGACAGGCCCGAAGGAATAGAAGAAGAAGGTGGAGAGAGAGACAGAGACAGATCCATTCGATTAG
TGAACGGATCGGCACTGCGTGCGCCAATTCTGCAGACAAATGGCAGTATTCATCCACAATTTTAAAAGAA
AAGGGGGGATTGGGGGGTACAGTGCAGGGGAAAGAATAGTAGACATAATAGCAACAGACATACAAACTAA
AGAATTACAAAAACAAATTACAAAAATTCAAAATTTTCGGGTTTATTACAGGGACAGCAGAGATCCAGTT
TGGTTAATTAGCTAGCTAGGTCTTGAAAGGAGTGGGAATTGGCTCCGGTGCCCGTCAGTGGGCAGAGCGC
ACATCGCCCACAGTCCCCGAGAAGTTGGGGGGAGGGGTCGGCAATTGATCCGGTGCCTAGAGAAGGTGGC
GCGGGGTAAACTGGGAAAGTGATGTCGTGTACTGGCTCCGCCTTTTTCCCGAGGGTGGGGGAGAACCGTA
TATAAGTGCAGTAGTCGCCGTGAACGTTCTTTTTCGCAACGGGTTTGCCGCCAGAACACAGGACCGGTTC
TAGACCGCCACCATGGCATTACAAAAAAAATTAGAAGAATTAGAATTAGATGAAGGCGGCACGTACTTCC
CGGAGGAGGTGGTGGAGCACATCTTCAGCTTCCTGCCGGCGCAGCGCGACCGCAACACGGTCTCGCTCGT
CTGCAAGGTGTGGTACGAGATCGAGAGGCTGAGCCGCCGCGGCGTCTTCGTGGGCAACTGCTACGCCGTG
CGCGCCGGCCGCGTCGCCGCGCGGTTCCCCAACGTGCGGGCGCTCACGGTGAAGGGGAAGCCCCACTTCG
CCGACTTCAACCTCGTGCCCCCCGACTGGGGCGGCTACGCGGGGCCGTGGATCGAGGCGGCCGCGAGGGG
ATGCCACGGCCTGGAGGAGCTCAGGATGAAGCGGATGGTGGTGTCCGACGAGAGCCTCGAGCTGCTGGCT
CGCTCGTTCCCGCGGTTCAGGGCTCTTGTTCTTATCAGCTGCGAGGGGTTCAGCACTGACGGGCTAGCCG
CCGTCGCGAGCCATTGCAAGCTTCTGAGGGAGTTGGATTTGCAGGAAAATGAAGTGGAGGATCGAGGGCC
TAGGTGGCTTTCCTGCTTCCCTGATTCCTGCACATCACTTGTCTCATTGAATTTTGCCTGCATCAAAGGG
GAGGTTAATGCTGGTTCACTGGAGAGACTTGTTAGCAGGTCCCCAAACCTGCGGAGTTTGAGGCTGAATC
GATCTGTATCGGTAGATACACTTGCAAAGATACTACTGCGTACCCCTAACTTGGAGGATTTGGGGACAGG
GAATTTGACAGATGACTTCCAAACTGAGTCCTACTTTAAGCTTACCAGTGCTCTGGAGAAATGCAAGATG
TTGAGGAGTTTGTCTGGATTCTGGGATGCTTCTCCTGTTTGCCTGTCATTTATCTACCCCCTGTGTGCTC
AACTGACAGGATTGAACTTGAGCTATGCACCCACACTTGATGCTTCTGACCTTACAAAAATGATTAGCCG
CTGTGTGAAGCTCCAACGCCTTTGGGTACTGGATTGTATCTCGGACAAAGGCTTGCAAGTGGTGGCCTCC
AGTTGCAAAGACTTGCAAGAACTCAGGGTATTTCCATCAGATTTCTACGTAGCTGGTTATTCTGCAGTGA
CAGAGGAGGGACTTGTTGCAGTATCCTTGGGCTGTCCAAAACTGAACTCACTACTGTACTTCTGTCACCA
AATGACTAATGCTGCACTAGTTACTGTCGCCAAGAACTGTCCAAATTTCACACGATTCAGACTTTGTATT
CTTGAGCCAGGGAAGCCTGATGTTGTGACAAGCCAACCATTAGATGAAGGCTTTGGAGCTATTGTTCGTG
AGTGCAAGGGATTACAACGTTTGTCAATATCTGGTCTTCTCACAGACAAAGTTTTCATGTATATTGGGAA
ATATGCAAAACAACTTGAGATGCTTTCTATAGCATTTGCTGGTGACAGTGATAAGGGTATGATGCATGTT
ATGAATGGATGCAAGAATTTAAGGAAACTGGAGATAAGAGATAGCCCGTTTGGTGATGCTGCACTCTTGG
GGAATTTTGCTAGGTACGAGACAATGCGATCCCTTTGGATGTCATCTTGCAATGTCACGTTAAAGGGGTG
CCAAGTCCTTGCGTCAAAGATGCCGATGCTCAATGTTGAGGTCATAAATGAGCGGGATGGTAGCAATGAA
ATGGAGGAAAACCATGGAGATCTGCCTAAAGTGGAGAAATTATATGTGTACCGCACAACTGCTGGGGCGA
GGGATGATGCACCAAATTTTGTTAAAATCCTAGTCGACTCCGGTTCTGCTGCTAGTGGTGAACAAAAGTT
GATTTCTGAAGAAGATTTGAACGGTGAACAAAAGCTAATCTCCGAGGAAGACTTGAACGGTGAACAAAAA
TTAATCTCAGAAGAAGACTTGAACGGATCCTCTAGAGGTGAACAAAAGTTGATTTCTGAAGAAGATTTGA
ACGGTGAACAAAAGCTAATCTCCGAGGAAGACTTGAACGGTGAACAAAAATTAATCTCAGAAGAAGACTT
GAACGGATCCTCTAGAGGTGAACAAAAGTTGATTTCTGAAGAAGATTTGAACGGTGAACAAAAGCTAATC
TCCGAGGAAGACTTGAACGGTGAACAAAAATTAATCTCAGAAGAAGACTTGAACGGATCCACTAGCGGAT
CCGGCGCAACAAACTTCTCTCTGCTGAAACAAGCCGGAGATGTCGAAGAGAATCCTGGACCGATGGCCAA
GCCTTTGTCTCAAGAAGAATCCACCCTCATTGAAAGAGCAACGGCTACAATCAACAGCATCCCCATCTCT
GAAGACTACAGCGTCGCCAGCGCAGCTCTCTCTAGCGACGGCCGCATCTTCACTGGTGTCAATGTATATC
ATTTTACTGGGGGACCTTGTGCAGAACTCGTGGTGCTGGGCACTGCTGCTGCTGCGGCAGCTGGCAACCT
GACTTGTATCGTCGCGATCGGAAATGAGAACAGGGGCATCTTGAGCCCCTGCGGACGGTGCCGACAGGTG
CTTCTCGATCTGCATCCTGGGATCAAAGCCATAGTGAAGGACAGTGATGGACAGCCGACGGCAGTTGGGA
TTCGTGAATTGCTGCCCTCTGGTTATGTGTGGGAGGGCTAAGAATTCGATATCAAGCTTATCGGTAATCA
ACCTCTGGATTACAAAATTTGTGAAAGATTGACTGGTATTCTTAACTATGTTGCTCCTTTTACGCTATGT
GGATACGCTGCTTTAATGCCTTTGTATCATGCTATTGCTTCCCGTATGGCTTTCATTTTCTCCTCCTTGT
ATAAATCCTGGTTGCTGTCTCTTTATGAGGAGTTGTGGCCCGTTGTCAGGCAACGTGGCGTGGTGTGCAC
TGTGTTTGCTGACGCAACCCCCACTGGTTGGGGCATTGCCACCACCTGTCAGCTCCTTTCCGGGACTTTC
GCTTTCCCCCTCCCTATTGCCACGGCGGAACTCATCGCCGCCTGCCTTGCCCGCTGCTGGACAGGGGCTC
GGCTGTTGGGCACTGACAATTCCGTGGTGTTGTCGGGGAAATCATCGTCCTTTCCTTGGCTGCTCGCCTG
TGTTGCCACCTGGATTCTGCGCGGGACGTCCTTCTGCTACGTCCCTTCGGCCCTCAATCCAGCGGACCTT
CCTTCCCGCGGCCTGCTGCCGGCTCTGCGGCCTCTTCCGCGTCTTCGCCTTCGCCCTCAGACGAGTCGGA
TCTCCCTTTGGGCCGCCTCCCCGCATCGATACCGTCGACCTCGAGACCTAGAAAAACATGGAGCAATCAC
AAGTAGCAATACAGCAGCTACCAATGCTGATTGTGCCTGGCTAGAAGCACAAGAGGAGGAGGAGGTGGGT
TTTCCAGTCACACCTCAGGTACCTTTAAGACCAATGACTTACAAGGCAGCTGTAGATCTTAGCCACTTTT
TAAAAGAAAAGGGGGGACTGGAAGGGCTAATTCACTCCCAACGAAGACAAGATATCCTTGATCTGTGGAT
CTACCACACACAAGGCTACTTCCCTGATTGGCAGAACTACACACCAGGGCCAGGGATCAGATATCCACTG
ACCTTTGGATGGTGCTACAAGCTAGTACCAGTTGAGCAAGAGAAGGTAGAAGAAGCCAATGAAGGAGAGA
ACACCCGCTTGTTACACCCTGTGAGCCTGCATGGGATGGATGACCCGGAGAGAGAAGTATTAGAGTGGAG
GTTTGACAGCCGCCTAGCATTTCATCACATGGCCCGAGAGCTGCATCCGGACTGTACTGGGTCTCTCTGG
TTAGACCAGATCTGAGCCTGGGAGCTCTCTGGCTAACTAGGGAACCCACTGCTTAAGCCTCAATAAAGCT
TGCCTTGAGTGCTTCAAGTAGTGTGTGCCCGTCTGTTGTGTGACTCTGGTAACTAGAGATCCCTCAGACC
CTTTTAGTCAGTGTGGAAAATCTCTAGCAGGGCCCGTTTAAACCCGCTGATCAGCCTCGACTGTGCCTTC
TAGTTGCCAGCCATCTGTTGTTTGCCCCTCCCCCGTGCCTTCCTTGACCCTGGAAGGTGCCACTCCCACT
GTCCTTTCCTAATAAAATGAGGAAATTGCATCGCATTGTCTGAGTAGGTGTCATTCTATTCTGGGGGGTG
GGGTGGGGCAGGACAGCAAGGGGGAGGATTGGGAAGACAATAGCAGGCATGCTGGGGATGCGGTGGGCTC
TATGGCTTCTGAGGCGGAAAGAACCAGCTGGGGCTCTAGGGGGTATCCCC
[124 nt withheld, positions 7121-7244]
C
[91 nt withheld, positions 7246-7336]
A
[49 nt withheld, positions 7338-7386]
CCTTTGACGTTGGAGTCCACGTTCTTT
[37 nt withheld, positions 7414-7450]
ACCCTATCTCGGTCTATTCTTTTGATTTATAAGGGATTTTGCCGATTTCGGCCTATTGGTTAAAAAATGA
GCTGATTTAACAAAAATTTAACGCGAATTAATTCTGTGGAATGTGTGTCAGTTAGGGTGTGGAAAGTCCC
CAGGCTCCCCAGCAGGCAGAAGTATGCAAAGCATGCATCTCAATTAGTCAGCAACCAGGTGTGGAAAGTC
CCCAGGCTCCCCAGCAGGCAGAAGTATGCAAAGCATGCATCTCAATTAGTCAGCAACCATAGTCCCGCCC
CTAACTCCGCCCAGTTCCGCCCATTCTCCGCCCCATGGCTGACTAATTTTTTTTATTTATGCAGAGGCCG
AGGCCGCCTCTGCCTCTGAGCTATTCCAGAAGTAGTGAGGAGGCTTTTTTGGAGGCCTAGGCTTTTGCAA
AAAGCTCCCGGGAGCTTGTATATCCATTTTCGGATCTGATCAGCACGTGTTGACAATTAATCATCGGCAT
AGTATATCGGCATAGTATAATACGACAAGGTGAGGAACTAAACCATGGCCAAGTTGACCAGTGCCGTTCC
GGTGCTCACCGCGCGCGACGTCGCCGGAGCGGTCGAGTTCTGGACCGACCGGCTCGGGTTCTCCCGGGAC
TTCGTGGAGGACGACTTCGCCGGTGTGGTCCGGGACGACGTGACCCTGTTCATCAGCGCGGTCCAGGACC
AGGTGGTGCCGGACAACACCCTGGCCTGGGTGTGGGTGCGCGGCCTGGACGAGCTGTACGCCGAGTGGTC
GGAGGTCGTGTCCACGAACTTCCGGGACGCCTCCGGGCCGGCCATGACCGAGATCGGCGAGCAGCCGTGG
GGGCGGGAGTTCGCCCTGCGCGACCCGGCCGGCAACTGCGTGCACTTCGTGGCCGAGGAGCAGGACTGAC
ACGTGCTACGAGATTTCGATTCCACCGCCGCCTTCTATGAAAGGTTGGGCTTCGGAATCGTTTTCCGGGA
CGCCGGCTGGATGATCCTCCAGCGCGGGGATCTCATGCTGGAGTTCTTCGCCCACCCCAACTTGTTTATT
GCAGCTTATAATGGTTACAAATAAAGCAATAGCATCACAAATTTCACAAATAAAGCATTTTTTTCACTGC
ATTCTAGTTGTGGTTTGTCCAAACTCATCAATGTATCTTATCATGTCTGTATACCGTCGACCTCTAGCTA
GAGCTTGGCGTAATCATGGTCATAGCTGTTTCCTGTGTGAAATTGTTATCCGCTCACAATTCCACACAAC
ATACGAGCCGGAAGCATAAAGTGTAAAGCCTGGGGTGCCTAATGAGTGAGCTAACTCACATTAATTGCGT
TGCGCTCACTGCCCGCTTTCCAGTCGGGAAACCTGTCGTGCCAGCTGCATTAATGAATCGGCCAACGCGC
GGGGAGAGGCGGTTTGCGTATTGGGCGCTCTTCCGCTTCCTCGCTCACTGACTCGCTGCGCTCGGTCGTT
CGGCTGCGGCGAGCGGTATCAGCTCACTCAAAGGCGGTAATACGGTTATCCACAGAATCAGGGGATAACG
CAGGAAAGAACATGTGAGCAAAAGGCCAGCAAAAGGCCAGGAACCGTAAAAAGGCCGCGTTGCTGGCGTT
TTTCCATAGGCTCCGCCCCCCTGACGAGCATCACAAAAATCGACGCTCAAGTCAGAGGTGGCGAAACCCG
ACAGGACTATAAAGATACCAGGCGTTTCCCCCTGGAAGCTCCCTCGTGCGCTCTCCTGTTCCGACCCTGC
CGCTTACCGGATACCTGTCCGCCTTTCTCCCTTCGGGAAGCGTGGCGCTTTCTCATAGCTCACGCTGTAG
GTATCTCAGTTCGGTGTAGGTCGTTCGCTCCAAGCTGGGCTGTGTGCACGAACCCCCCGTTCAGCCCGAC
CGCTGCGCCTTATCCGGTAACTATCGTCTTGAGTCCAACCCGGTAAGACACGACTTATCGCCACTGGCAG
CAGCCACTGGTAACAGGATTAGCAGAGCGAGGTATGTAGGCGGTGCTACAGAGTTCTTGAAGTGGTGGCC
TAACTACGGCTACACTAGAAGAACAGTATTTGGTATCTGCGCTCTGCTGAAGCCAGTTACCTTCGGAAAA
AGAGTTGGTAGCTCTTGATCCGGCAAACAAACCACCGCTGGTAGCGGTGGTTTTTTTGTTTGCAAGCAGC
AGATTACGCGCAGAAAAAAAGGATCTCAAGAAGATCCTTTGATCTTTTCTACGGGGTCTGACGCTCAGTG
GAACGAAAACTCACGTTAAGGGATTTTGGTCATGAGATTATCAAAAAGGATCTTCACCTAGATCCTTTTA
AATTAAAAATGAAGTTTTAAATCAATCTAAAGTATATATGAGTAAACTTGGTCTGACAGTTACCAATGCT
TAATCAGTGAGGCACCTATCTCAGCGATCTGTCTATTTCGTTCATCCATAGTTGCCTGACTCCCCGTCGT
GTAGATAACTACGATACGGGAGGGCTTACCATCTGGCCCCAGTGCTGCAATGATACCGCGAGACCCACGC
TCACCGGCTCCAGATTTATCAGCAATAAACCAGCCAGCCGGAAGGGCCGAGCGCAGAAGTGGTCCTGCAA
CTTTATCCGCCTCCATCCAGTCTATTAATTGTTGCCGGGAAGCTAGAGTAAGTAGTTCGCCAGTTAATAG
TTTGCGCAACGTTGTTGCCATTGCTACAGGCATCGTGGTGTCACGCTCGTCGTTTGGTATGGCTTCATTC
AGCTCCGGTTCCCAACGATCAAGGCGAGTTACATGATCCCCCATGTTGTGCAAAAAAGCGGTTAGCTCCT
TCGGTCCTCCGATCGTTGTCAGAAGTAAGTTGGCCGCAGTGTTATCACTCATGGTTATGGCAGCACTGCA
TAATTCTCTTACTGTCATGCCATCCGTAAGATGCTTTTCTGTGACTGGTGAGTACTCAACCAAGTCATTC
TGAGAATAGTGTATGCGGCGACCGAGTTGCTCTTGCCCGGCGTCAATACGGGATAATACCGCGCCACATA
GCAGAACTTTAAAAGTGCTCATCATTGGAAAACGTTCTTCGGGGCGAAAACTCTCAAGGATCTTACCGCT
GTTGAGATCCAGTTCGATGTAACCCACTCGTGCACCCAACTGATCTTCAGCATCTTTTACTTTCACCAGC
GTTTCTGGGTGAGCAAAAACAGGAAGGCAAAATGCCGCAAAAAAGGGAATAAGGGCGACACGGAAATGTT
GAATACTCATACTCTTCCTTTTTCAATATTATTGAAGCATTTATCAGGGTTATTGTCTCATGAGCGGATA
CATATTTGAATGTATTTAGAAAAATAAACAAATAGGGGTTCCGCGCACATTTCCCCGAAAAGTGCCACCT
GAC
